Addgene plasmid #173212: ATP1A1_G4_Q118R_RUNX1_+4_T_to_G_Dual_pegRNA
Purpose: Control vector for coselection for prime editing in human cells. Tandem expression of ATP1A1 Q118R-G4 and RUNX1 +4 T to G pegRNAs from two independent U6 promoters.
Depositing lab: Yannick Doyon. Depositing organization: Universite Laval. Publication: Marker-free co-selection for successive rounds of prime editing in human cells. Levesque S, Mayorga D, Fiset JP, Goupil C, Duringer A, Loiselle A, Bouchard E, Agudelo D, Doyon Y. Nat Commun. 2022 Oct 7;13(1):5909. doi: 10.1038/s41467-022-33669-z. PubMed 36207338.
Backbone
  Vector backbone: pU6-pegRNA-GG-acceptor
  Total vector size (bp): 2706
  Vector type: Mammalian Expression, CRISPR ; Prime editing
Growth in bacteria
  Bacterial resistance: Ampicillin, 100 μg/mL
  Growth temperature: 37°C
  Growth strain: DH5alpha
  Copy number: High Copy
Gene/Insert
  Gene/Insert name: ATP1A1 G4 Q118R pegRNA + RUNX1 +4 T to G pegRNA
  gRNA/shRNA sequence: GTTCCTCTTCTGTAGCAGCT and GCATTTTCAGGAGGAAGCGA
  Species: H. sapiens (human)
  Promoter: Tandem U6 promoters
  Cloning method: Restriction Enzyme; 5′ cloning site BsaI (destroyed during cloning); 3′ cloning site BsaI (destroyed during cloning)
  Sequencing primers: 5′ CAGGGTTATTGTCTCATGAGCGG; 3′ GGGAAACGCCTGGTATCTTT
Terms and licenses: Academic/Nonprofit Terms; Industry Terms: Not Available to Industry
Depositor comments: Control pegRNA vector derived from ATP1A1_G4_Q118R_Dual_pegRNA. This vector can be used as a positive control for prime editing (PE3 in combination with ATP1A1_G3_RUNX1_Nick-38_Dual_sgRNA) to co-target ATP1A1 and RUNX1 to perform coselection for RUNX1 +4 T to G. Please visit https://doi.org/10.1101/2021.11.02.464583 for bioRxiv preprint.
How to cite: ATP1A1_G4_Q118R_RUNX1_+4_T_to_G_Dual_pegRNA was a gift from Yannick Doyon (Addgene plasmid # 173212 ; http://n2t.net/addgene:173212 ; RRID:Addgene_173212)
