[The description below was written by a language model from this plasmid's Addgene catalogue record and pLannotate feature annotations shown in this document.]
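Description:
ATP1A1_G4_Q118R_RUNX1_+4_T_to_G_Dual_pegRNA is a compact 2,706 bp mammalian CRISPR plasmid built on the pU6-pegRNA-GG-acceptor backbone and designed for prime editing in human cells. It is propagated in E. coli as a high-copy plasmid through a ColE1/pUC-type origin and selected with ampicillin via the β-lactamase gene and its native bla promoter. It carries no mammalian selection marker, reporter or editor protein, so the prime editor must be supplied from a separate construct.

The payload consists of two independent expression units, each comprising a human U6 RNA polymerase III promoter followed by a spacer and the Streptococcus pyogenes Cas9 guide RNA scaffold. The annotated features stop at the scaffolds. The 3′ extensions that make these transcripts pegRNAs (primer binding site and reverse-transcription template) are not separately annotated in the feature table. The inserts were placed through BsaI sites that were destroyed during cloning. One pegRNA installs the Q118R substitution in ATP1A1, and the other introduces a +4 T-to-G change at RUNX1.

Because both pegRNAs come from one plasmid, cells that receive it are exposed to both edits. Selecting for the ATP1A1 edit therefore enriches for cells that also carry the RUNX1 modification, which is the basis of marker-free coselection. The depositor describes the plasmid as a positive control derived from the parental ATP1A1 Q118R dual pegRNA vector. It is intended for PE3-style editing together with a companion dual sgRNA plasmid that provides the nicking guides for ATP1A1 and RUNX1.
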