Features (pLannotate 1.2.2; 7 found; start..end, strand, type, name):
      1..241     +  promoter       U6 promoter: RNA polymerase III promoter for human U6 snRNA
    270..345     +  misc_RNA       gRNA scaffold: guide RNA scaffold for the Streptococcus pyogenes CRISPR/Cas9 system
    479..1067    -  rep_origin     ori: high-copy-number ColE1/pMB1/pBR322/pUC origin of replication
   1238..2098    -  CDS            AmpR: β-lactamase; bla; confers resistance to ampicillin, carbenicillin, and related antibiotics
   2099..2203    -  promoter       AmpR promoter: bla
   2266..2506    +  promoter       U6 promoter: RNA polymerase III promoter for human U6 snRNA
   2535..2610    +  misc_RNA       gRNA scaffold: guide RNA scaffold for the Streptococcus pyogenes CRISPR/Cas9 system
>Addgene plasmid #173212 | ATP1A1_G4_Q118R_RUNX1_+4_T_to_G_Dual_pegRNA | addgene full sequence | sequence record 339521 | Addgene NGS Result
GAGGGCCTATTTCCCATGATTCCTTCATATTTGCATATACGATACAAGGCTGTTAGAGAGATAATTAGAA
TTAATTTGACTGTAAACACAAAGATATTAGTACAAAATACGTGACGTAGAAAGTAATAATTTCTTGGGTA
GTTTGCAGTTTTAAAATTATGTTTTAAAATGGACTATCATATGCTTACCGTAACTTGAAAGTATTTCGAT
TTCTTGGCTTTATATATCTTGTGGAAAGGACGAAACACCGCATTTTCAGGAGGAAGCGAGTTTTAGAGCT
AGAAATAGCAAGTTAAAATAAGGCTAGTCCGTTATCAACTTGAAAAAGTGGCACCGAGTCGGTGCTGTCT
GAAGCCCTCGCTTCCTCCTGAAAATTTTTTTTAAGCTTGGGCCGCTCGAGGTACCTCTCTACATATGACA
TGTGAGCAAAAGGCCAGCAAAAGGCCAGGAACCGTAAAAAGGCCGCGTTGCTGGCGTTTTTCCATAGGCT
CCGCCCCCCTGACGAGCATCACAAAAATCGACGCTCAAGTCAGAGGTGGCGAAACCCGACAGGACTATAA
AGATACCAGGCGTTTCCCCCTGGAAGCTCCCTCGTGCGCTCTCCTGTTCCGACCCTGCCGCTTACCGGAT
ACCTGTCCGCCTTTCTCCCTTCGGGAAGCGTGGCGCTTTCTCATAGCTCACGCTGTAGGTATCTCAGTTC
GGTGTAGGTCGTTCGCTCCAAGCTGGGCTGTGTGCACGAACCCCCCGTTCAGCCCGACCGCTGCGCCTTA
TCCGGTAACTATCGTCTTGAGTCCAACCCGGTAAGACACGACTTATCGCCACTGGCAGCAGCCACTGGTA
ACAGGATTAGCAGAGCGAGGTATGTAGGCGGTGCTACAGAGTTCTTGAAGTGGTGGCCTAACTACGGCTA
CACTAGAAGAACAGTATTTGGTATCTGCGCTCTGCTGAAGCCAGTTACCTTCGGAAAAAGAGTTGGTAGC
TCTTGATCCGGCAAACAAACCACCGCTGGTAGCGGTGGTTTTTTTGTTTGCAAGCAGCAGATTACGCGCA
GAAAAAAAGGATCTCAAGAAGATCCTTTGATCTTTTCTACGGGGTCTGACGCTCAGTGGAACGAAAACTC
ACGTTAAGGGATTTTGGTCATGAGATTATCAAAAAGGATCTTCACCTAGATCCTTTTAAATTAAAAATGA
AGTTTTAAATCAATCTAAAGTATATATGAGTAAACTTGGTCTGACAGTTACCAATGCTTAATCAGTGAGG
CACCTATCTCAGCGATCTGTCTATTTCGTTCATCCATAGTTGCCTGACTCCCCGTCGTGTAGATAACTAC
GATACGGGAGGGCTTACCATCTGGCCCCAGTGCTGCAATGATACCGCGAGATCCACGCTCACCGGCTCCA
GATTTATCAGCAATAAACCAGCCAGCCGGAAGGGCCGAGCGCAGAAGTGGTCCTGCAACTTTATCCGCCT
CCATCCAGTCTATTAATTGTTGCCGGGAAGCTAGAGTAAGTAGTTCGCCAGTTAATAGTTTGCGCAACGT
TGTTGCCATTGCTACAGGCATCGTGGTGTCACGCTCGTCGTTTGGTATGGCTTCATTCAGCTCCGGTTCC
CAACGATCAAGGCGAGTTACATGATCCCCCATGTTGTGCAAAAAAGCGGTTAGCTCCTTCGGTCCTCCGA
TCGTTGTCAGAAGTAAGTTGGCCGCAGTGTTATCACTCATGGTTATGGCAGCACTGCATAATTCTCTTAC
TGTCATGCCATCCGTAAGATGCTTTTCTGTGACTGGTGAGTACTCAACCAAGTCATTCTGAGAATAGTGT
ATGCGGCGACCGAGTTGCTCTTGCCCGGCGTCAATACGGGATAATACCGCGCCACATAGCAGAACTTTAA
AAGTGCTCATCATTGGAAAACGTTCTTCGGGGCGAAAACTCTCAAGGATCTTACCGCTGTTGAGATCCAG
TTCGATGTAACCCACTCGTGCACCCAACTGATCTTCAGCATCTTTTACTTTCACCAGCGTTTCTGGGTGA
GCAAAAACAGGAAGGCAAAATGCCGCAAAAAAGGGAATAAGGGCGACACGGAAATGTTGAATACTCATAC
TCTTCCTTTTTCAATATTATTGAAGCATTTATCAGGGTTATTGTCTCATGAGCGGATACATATTTGAATG
TATTTAGAAAAATAAACAAATAGGGGTTCCGCGCACATTTCCCCGAAAAGTGCCACCTGACGTCGCTAGC
TGTACATACCAAGGTCGGGCAGGAAGAGGGCCTATTTCCCATGATTCCTTCATATTTGCATATACGATAC
AAGGCTGTTAGAGAGATAATTAGAATTAATTTGACTGTAAACACAAAGATATTAGTACAAAATACGTGAC
GTAGAAAGTAATAATTTCTTGGGTAGTTTGCAGTTTTAAAATTATGTTTTAAAATGGACTATCATATGCT
TACCGTAACTTGAAAGTATTTCGATTTCTTGGCTTTATATATCTTGTGGAAAGGACGAAACACCGTTCCT
CTTCTGTAGCAGCTGTTTTAGAGCTAGAAATAGCAAGTTAAAATAAGGCTAGTCCGTTATCAACTTGAAA
AAGTGGCACCGAGTCGGTGCTAGCATCAGAGCTGCTACAGAAGAGTTTTTTTAAGCTTGGGCCGCTCGAG
GTACCTCTCTACGTCGACTGGATCCGGTACCAAGGTCGGGCAGGAA
